Addgene plasmid #157182: pD649-HAsp-SLAMF6-COMP5AP-AviTag-9xHis
Purpose: Mammalian expression of cell-surface protein extracellular domain fused to COMP5AP-AviTag-9xHis. Protein is secreted from cells.
Depositing lab: Chris Garcia. Depositing organization: Stanford University. Publication: A Human IgSF Cell-Surface Interactome Reveals a Complex Network of Protein-Protein Interactions. Wojtowicz WM, Vielmetter J, Fernandes RA, Siepe DH, Eastman CL, Chisholm GB, Cox S, Klock H, Anderson PW, Rue SM, Miller JJ, Glaser SM, Bragstad ML, Vance J, Lam AW, Lesley SA, Zinn K, Garcia KC. Cell. 2020 Aug 20;182(4):1027-1043.e17. doi: 10.1016/j.cell.2020.07.025. PubMed 32822567.
Backbone
  Vector backbone: pD649
  Backbone size w/o insert (bp): 7153
  Vector type: Mammalian Expression
Growth in bacteria
  Bacterial resistance: Ampicillin, 100 μg/mL
  Growth temperature: 37°C
  Growth strain: DH5alpha
  Copy number: High Copy
Gene/Insert
  Gene/Insert name: SLAMF6 (alt name: SLAF6)
  Species: H. sapiens (human)
  Insert size (bp): 615
  Entrez Gene: SLAMF6 (a.k.a. CD352, KALI, KALIb, Ly108, NTB-A, NTBA, SF2000)
  Promoter: CMV/SP6
  Tag / fusion protein: COMP5AP-AviTag-9xHis (C terminal on backbone)
  Cloning method: Restriction Enzyme; 5′ cloning site GCGGCCGC (not destroyed); 3′ cloning site GGCGCGCC (not destroyed)
  Sequencing primers: 5′ ATTTAGGTGACACTATAG; 3′ CGTCGCACTCCATCACGGTG
Resource information
  A portion of this plasmid was derived from a plasmid made by: synthesis by ThermoFisher
Terms and licenses: Academic/Nonprofit Terms; Industry Terms: Not Available to Industry
Depositor comments: Some plasmids in this collection may have an IS4-like element ISVsa5 family transposase upstream of the CMV promoter.
How to cite: pD649-HAsp-SLAMF6-COMP5AP-AviTag-9xHis was a gift from Chris Garcia (Addgene plasmid # 157182 ; http://n2t.net/addgene:157182 ; RRID:Addgene_157182)
