[The description below was written by a language model from this plasmid's Addgene catalogue record and pLannotate feature annotations shown in this document.]
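Description:
pD649-HAsp-SLAMF6-COMP5AP-AviTag-9xHis is a 7.8 kb mammalian expression plasmid built on the pD649 backbone for producing the extracellular domain of human SLAMF6 (CD352, NTB-A, Ly108) as a secreted, multimerised fusion protein. It is maintained in E. coli at high copy through a ColE1/pUC-type origin and selected with ampicillin via the β-lactamase gene. Short annotated remnants of KanR, lacZα, a lac operator, an rrnB terminator and an f1 origin appear to be backbone leftovers rather than functional parts.

Expression is driven by the CMV enhancer and immediate early promoter, followed by a fragment of CMV intron A. An SP6 promoter just upstream of the coding region offers in vitro transcription and serves as a sequencing primer site. The name indicates an HA-derived signal peptide, although the automated annotation labels the leader as an immunoglobulin heavy chain signal fragment. In either case it directs the fusion into the secretory pathway. The SLAMF6 ectodomain sits between two retained restriction sites, so that it can be exchanged for other ectodomains. It is fused at its C terminus to a fragment of rat cartilage oligomeric matrix protein, whose coiled-coil region assembles into pentamers. This is followed by human placental alkaline phosphatase as an enzymatic reporter, an AviTag for site-specific enzymatic biotinylation, and a polyhistidine tag for purification (annotated as 8xHis, named 9xHis). A bGH polyadenylation signal ends the transcript. A separate SV40/EM7-driven puromycin resistance cassette with an SV40 poly(A) signal is annotated, which could allow selection of transfected cells.

The plasmid belongs to a collection used to map interactions among human immunoglobulin-superfamily cell-surface proteins. The depositor notes that some plasmids in the collection may carry an IS4-like transposase upstream of the CMV promoter, though none is annotated here.
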