Features (pLannotate 1.2.2; 24 found; start..end, strand, type, name):
    119..143     -  CDS            KanR (fragment): aminoglycoside phosphotransferase; aph(3')-Ia; confers resistance to kanamycin
    254..842     +  rep_origin     ori: high-copy-number ColE1/pMB1/pBR322/pUC origin of replication
   1067..1084    +  terminator     rrnB T2 terminator (fragment): transcription terminator T2 from the E. coli rrnB gene
   1109..1128    -  CDS            lacZα (fragment): LacZα fragment of β-galactosidase; lacZ fragment
   1584..1600    +  protein_bind   lac operator: The lac repressor binds to the lac operator to inhibit transcription in E. coli. This inhibition can be relieved by adding lactose or isopropyl-β-D-thiogalactopyranoside (IPTG). lac repressor encoded by lacI
   1843..2146    +  enhancer       CMV enhancer: human cytomegalovirus immediate early enhancer
   2147..2350    +  promoter       CMV promoter: human cytomegalovirus (CMV) immediate early promoter
   2486..2529    +  intron         CMV intron (fragment): modified intron A from human cytomegalovirus
   2581..2599    +  promoter       SP6 promoter: promoter for bacteriophage SP6 RNA polymerase
   2603..2640    +  CDS            IgH signal sequence (fragment): signal sequence from the mouse immunoglobulin heavy chain variable region
   2707..3363    +  CDS            SLAMF6 (fragment): SLAF6_HUMAN - Also known as KALI. Experimental evidence at protein level: Swiss-Prot protein existence level 1. Self-ligand receptor of the signaling lymphocytic activation molecule (SLAM) family. SLAM receptors triggered by homo- or heterotypic cell-cell interactions are modulating the activation and differentiation of a wide variety of immune cells and thus are involved in the regulation and interconnection of both innate and adaptive immune response. Activities are controlled by presence or absence of small cytoplasmic adapter proteins, SH2D1A/SAP and/or SH2D1B/EAT-2. Triggers cytolytic act
   3460..3639    +  CDS            Comp (fragment): COMP_RAT - Experimental evidence at protein level: Swiss-Prot protein existence level 1. May play a role in the structural integrity of cartilage via its interaction with other extracellular matrix proteins such as the collagens and fibronectin. Can mediate the interaction of chondrocytes with the cartilage extracellular matrix through interaction with cell surface integrin receptors. Could play a role in the pathogenesis of osteoarthritis. Potent suppressor of apoptosis in both primary chondrocytes and transformed cells. Suppresses apoptosis by blocking the activation of caspase-3 and by indu
   3627..5079    +  CDS            SEAP (fragment): secreted alkaline phosphatase from human placenta The natural enzyme has a C-terminal transmembrane sequence that is replaced by a GPI anchor.
   5104..5145    +  CDS            AviTag™ (fragment): peptide tag that allows for enzymatic biotinylation
   5149..5172    +  CDS            8xHis: 8xHis affinity tag
   5318..5429    +  polyA_signal   bGH poly(A) signal: bovine growth hormone polyadenylation signal
   5430..5538    +  rep_origin     f1 ori (fragment): f1 bacteriophage origin of replication; arrow indicates direction of (+) strand synthesis
   5552..5881    +  promoter       SV40 promoter: SV40 enhancer and early promoter
   5929..5976    +  promoter       EM7 promoter: synthetic bacterial promoter&nbsp
   5995..6594    +  CDS            PuroR (fragment): puromycin N-acetyltransferase; pac from Streptomyces; confers resistance to puromycin
   6604..6729    +  CDS            ble (fragment): BLE_KLEPN - Experimental evidence at protein level: Swiss-Prot protein existence level 1. Binding protein with a strong affinity to the bleomycin family of antibiotics. Binds to CL990; an antimitotic-antibiotic compound. From Klebsiella pneumoniae.
   6724..6845    +  polyA_signal   SV40 poly(A) signal: SV40 polyadenylation signal
   6898..7758    -  CDS            AmpR: β-lactamase; bla; confers resistance to ampicillin, carbenicillin, and related antibiotics
   7761..89      -  promoter       AmpR promoter (fragment) (across the origin): bla
>Addgene plasmid #157182 | pD649-HAsp-SLAMF6-COMP5AP-AviTag-9xHis | depositor full sequence | sequence record 303473 | Full Sequence
TTTCAATATTATTGAAGCATTTATCAGGGTTATTGTCTCATGAGCGGATACATATTTGAATGTATTTAGA
AAAATAAACAAATAGGGGTCAGTGTTACAACCAATTAACCAATTCTGAACATTATCGCGAGCCCATTTAT
ACCTGAATATGGCTCATAACACCCCTTGCTCATGACCAAAATCCCTTAACGTGAGTTACGCGCGCGTCGT
TCCACTGAGCGTCAGACCCCGTAGAAAAGATCAAAGGATCTTCTTGAGATCCTTTTTTTCTGCGCGTAAT
CTGCTGCTTGCAAACAAAAAAACCACCGCTACCAGCGGTGGTTTGTTTGCCGGATCAAGAGCTACCAACT
CTTTTTCCGAAGGTAACTGGCTTCAGCAGAGCGCAGATACCAAATACTGTTCTTCTAGTGTAGCCGTAGT
TAGCCCACCACTTCAAGAACTCTGTAGCACCGCCTACATACCTCGCTCTGCTAATCCTGTTACCAGTGGC
TGCTGCCAGTGGCGATAAGTCGTGTCTTACCGGGTTGGACTCAAGACGATAGTTACCGGATAAGGCGCAG
CGGTCGGGCTGAACGGGGGGTTCGTGCACACAGCCCAGCTTGGAGCGAACGACCTACACCGAACTGAGAT
ACCTACAGCGTGAGCTATGAGAAAGCGCCACGCTTCCCGAAGGGAGAAAGGCGGACAGGTATCCGGTAAG
CGGCAGGGTCGGAACAGGAGAGCGCACGAGGGAGCTTCCAGGGGGAAACGCCTGGTATCTTTATAGTCCT
GTCGGGTTTCGCCACCTCTGACTTGAGCGTCGATTTTTGTGATGCTCGTCAGGGGGGCGGAGCCTATGGA
AAAACGCCAGCAACGCGGCCTTTTTACGGTTCCTGGCCTTTTGCTGGCCTTTTGCTCACATGTTCTTTCC
TGCGTTATCCCCTGATTCTGTGGATAACCGTATTACCGCCTTTGAGTGAGCTGATACCGCTCGCCGCAGC
CGAACGACCGAGCGCAGCGAGTCAGTGAGCGAGGAAGCGGAAGGCGAGAGTAGGGAACTGCCAGGCATCA
AACTAAGCAGAAGGCCCCTGACGGATGGCCTTTTTGCGTTTCTACAAACTCTTTCTGTGTTGTAAAACGA
CGGCCAGTCTTAAGCTCGGGCCCCCTGGGCGGTTCTGATAACGAGTAATCGTTAATCCGCAAATAACGTA
AAAACCCGCTTCGGCGGGTTTTTTTATGGGGGGAGTTTAGGGAAAGAGCATTTGTCAGAATATTTAAGGG
CGCCTGTCACTTTGCTTGATATATGAGAATTATTTAACCTTATAAATGAGAAAAAAGCAACGCACTTTAA
ATAAGATACGTTGCTTTTTCGATTGATGAACACCTATAATTAAACTATTCATCTATTATTTATGATTTTT
TGTATATACAATATTTCTAGTTTGTTAAAGAGAATTAAGAAAATAAATCTCGAAAATAATAAAGGGAAAA
TCAGTTTTTGATATCAAAATTATACATGTCAACGATAATACAAAATATAATACAAACTATAAGATGTTAT
CAGTATTTATTATCATTTAGAATAAATTTTGTGTCGCCCTTAATTGTGAGCGGATAACAATTACGAGCTT
CATGCACAGTGGCGTTGACTCAATATTGGCCATTAGCCATATTATTCATTGGTTATATAGCATAAATCAA
TATTGGCTATTGGCCATTGCATACGTTGTATCTATATCATAATATGTACATTTATATTGGCTCATGTCCA
ATATGACCGCCATGTTGGCATTGATTATTGACTAGTTATTAATAGTAATCAATTACGGGGTCATTAGTTC
ATAGCCCATATATGGAGTTCCGCGTTACATAACTTACGGTAAATGGCCCGCCTGGCTGACCGCCCAACGA
CCCCCGCCCATTGACGTCAATAATGACGTATGTTCCCATAGTAACGCCAATAGGGACTTTCCATTGACGT
CAATGGGTGGAGTATTTACGGTAAACTGCCCACTTGGCAGTACATCAAGTGTATCATATGCCAAGTACGC
CCCCTATTGACGTCAATGACGGTAAATGGCCCGCCTGGCATTATGCCCAGTACATGACCTTATGGGACTT
TCCTACTTGGCAGTACATCTACGTATTAGTCATCGCTATTACCATGGTGATGCGGTTTTGGCAGTACATC
AATGGGCGTGGATAGCGGTTTGACTCACGGGGATTTCCAAGTCTCCACCCCATTGACGTCAATGGGAGTT
TGTTTTGGCACCAAAATCAACGGGACTTTCCAAAATGTCGTAACAACTCCGCCCCATTGACGCAAATGGG
CGGTAGGCGTGTACGGTGGGAGGTCTATATAAGCAGAGCTCGTTTAGTGAACCGTCAGATCGCCTGGAGA
CGCCATCCACGCTGTTTTGACCTCCATAGAAGACACCGGGACCGATCCAGCCTCCGCGGCCGGGAACGGT
GCATTGGAACGCGGATTCCCCGTGCCAAGAGTGACGTAAGTACCGCCTATAGAGTCTATAGGCCCACCCC
CTTGGCTTCGTTAGAACGCGGCTACAATTAATACATAACCTTATGTATCATACACATACGATTTAGGTGA
CACTATAGAATAACATCCACTTTGCCTTTCTCTCCACAGGTGTCCACTCCCAGGTCCAACTGCACCTCGG
TTCTATCGAAAACGCGCCTGCTAGCGCCACCATGAAGACCATCATTGCCCTGAGCTACATCTTCTGCCTG
GTGTTCGCTGCGGCCGCCCAATCTTCTCTGACCCCTCTGATGGTTAACGGCATCCTGGGCGAGTCTGTGA
CCCTGCCTCTTGAATTTCCTGCCGGCGAGAAAGTGAACTTCATCACCTGGCTGTTCAACGAGACAAGCCT
GGCCTTCATCGTGCCCCACGAGACAAAGTCTCCCGAGATCCACGTGACAAACCCCAAGCAGGGCAAGAGA
CTGAACTTCACCCAGAGCTACAGCCTGCAGCTGAGCAACCTGAAGATGGAAGATACCGGCAGCTACAGAG
CCCAGATCAGCACCAAGACAAGCGCCAAGCTGAGCAGCTACACCCTGAGAATCCTGCGGCAGCTGCGGAA
CATCCAAGTGACCAATCACAGCCAGCTGTTCCAGAACATGACCTGCGAGCTGCACCTGACCTGTAGCGTG
GAAGATGCCGACGACAACGTGTCCTTCAGATGGGAAGCCCTGGGCAACACACTGAGCAGCCAGCCTAATC
TGACCGTGTCTTGGGACCCCAGAATCAGCAGCGAGCAGGACTACACCTGTATCGCCGAGAACGCCGTGTC
CAACCTGAGCTTTTCTGTGTCTGCCCAGAAACTGTGCGAGGACGTGAAGATCCAGTACACCGACACCAAG
ATGGGCGCGCCGGAAGATCAAGTTGATCCAAGATTGATTGATGGCAAGGGCGGATCTCTGGAGGTGCTGT
TCCAGGGACCAGGCGGAAGCGGCAATCCCGGCGGCGATCTGGCCCCCCAGATGCTGCGCGAGCTGCAGGA
GACCAATGCCGCCCTGCAGGACGTGCGCGAGCTGCTGCGCCACCGCGTGAAGGAGATCACCTTCCTGAAG
AACACCGTGATGGAGTGCGACGCCTGCGGTATGCAGCCCTCTAGAGGCTCCGGCTCCATCATCCCAGTTG
AGGAGGAGAACCCGGACTTCTGGAACCGCGAGGCAGCCGAGGCCCTGGGTGCCGCCAAGAAGCTGCAGCC
TGCACAGACAGCCGCCAAGAACCTCATCATCTTCCTGGGCGATGGGATGGGGGTGTCTACGGTGACAGCT
GCCAGGATCCTAAAAGGGCAGAAGAAGGACAAACTGGGGCCTGAGATACCCCTGGCCATGGACCGCTTCC
CATATGTGGCTCTGTCCAAGACATACAATGTAGACAAACATGTGCCAGACAGTGGAGCCACAGCCACGGC
CTACCTGTGCGGGGTCAAGGGCAACTTCCAGACCATTGGCTTGAGTGCAGCCGCCCGCTTTAACCAGTGC
AACACGACACGCGGCAACGAGGTCATCTCCGTGATGAATCGGGCCAAGAAAGCAGGGAAGTCAGTGGGAG
TGGTAACCACCACACGAGTGCAGCACGCCTCGCCAGCCGGCACCTACGCCCACACGGTGAACCGCAACTG
GTACTCGGACGCCGACGTGCCTGCCTCGGCCCGCCAGGAGGGGTGCCAGGACATCGCTACGCAGCTCATC
TCCAACATGGACATTGACGTGATCCTAGGTGGAGGCCGAAAGTACATGTTTCGCATGGGAACCCCAGACC
CTGAGTACCCAGATGACTACAGCCAAGGTGGGACCAGGCTGGACGGGAAGAATCTGGTGCAGGAATGGCT
GGCGAAGCGCCAGGGTGCCCGGTATGTGTGGAACCGCACTGAGCTCATGCAGGCTTCCCTGGACCCGTCT
GTGACCCATCTCATGGGTCTCTTTGAGCCTGGAGACATGAAATACGAGATCCACCGAGACTCCACACTGG
ACCCCTCCCTGATGGAGATGACAGAGGCTGCCCTGCGCCTGCTGAGCAGGAACCCCCGCGGCTTCTTCCT
CTTCGTGGAGGGTGGTCGCATCGACCATGGTCATCATGAAAGCAGGGCTTACCGGGCACTGACTGAGACG
ATCATGTTCGACGACGCCATTGAGAGGGCGGGCCAGCTCACCAGCGAGGAGGACACGCTGAGCCTCGTCA
CTGCCGACCACTCCCACGTCTTCTCCTTCGGAGGCTACCCCCTGCGAGGGAGCTCCATCTTCGGGCTGGC
CCCTGGCAAGGCCCGGGACAGGAAGGCCTACACGGTCCTCCTATACGGAAACGGTCCAGGCTATGTGCTC
AAGGACGGCGCCCGGCCGGATGTTACCGAGAGCGAGAGCGGGAGCCCCGAGTATCGGCAGCAGTCAGCAG
TGCCCCTGGACGAAGAGACCCACGCAGGCGAGGACGTGGCGGTGTTCGCGCGCGGCCCGCAGGCGCACCT
GGTTCACGGCGTGCAGGAGCAGACCTTCATAGCGCACGTCATGGCCTTCGCCGCCTGCCTGGAGCCCTAC
ACCGCCTGCGACCTGGCGCCCCCCGCCGGCACCACCGACGCCGCGCACCCGGGTGGCGGAGGACTGAACG
ACATCTTCGAGGCTCAGAAAATCGAATGGCACGAACATCACCATCACCATCACCATCACCATTAAGGCCG
GCCTGTAGTCACTGGCACAACGCGTTACCCGGTAAGCCAATCGGGTATACACGGTCGTCATACTGCAGAC
AGGGTTCTTCTACTTTGCAAGATAGTCTTGAGTAGTAAAATAAATAGATAGAGAAAATCAGCCTCGACTG
TGCCTTCTAGTTGCCAGCCATCTGTTGTTTGCCCCTCCCCCGTGCCTTCCTTGACCCTGGAAGGTGCCAC
TCCCACTGTCCTTTCCTAATAAAATGAGGAAATTGCATCACAACACTCAACCCTATCTCGGTCTATTCTT
TTGATTTATAAGGGATTTTGCCGATTTCGGCCTATTGGTTAAAAAATGAGCTGATTTAACAAAAATTTAA
CGCGAATTAATTCTGTGGAATGTGTGTCAGTTAGGGTGTGGAAAGTCCCCAGGCTCCCCAGCAGGCAGAA
GTATGCAAAGCATGCATCTCAATTAGTCAGCAACCAGGTGTGGAAAGTCCCCAGGCTCCCCAGCAGGCAG
AAGTATGCAAAGCATGCATCTCAATTAGTCAGCAACCATAGTCCCGCCCCTAACTCCGCCCATCCCGCCC
CTAACTCCGCCCAGTTCCGCCCATTCTCCGCCCCATGGCTGACTAATTTTTTTTATTTATGCAGAGGCCG
AGGCCGCCTCTGCCTCTGAGCTATTCCAGAAGTAGTGAGGAGGCTTTTTTGGAGGCCTAGGCTTTTGCAA
AAAGCTCCCGGGAGCTTGTATATCCATTTTCGGATCTGATCAGCACGTGTTGACAATTAATCATCGGCAT
AGTATATCGGCATAGTATAATACGACAAGGTGAGGAACTAAACCATGACCGAGTACAAGCCCACGGTGCG
CCTCGCCACCCGCGACGACGTCCCCAGGGCCGTACGCACCCTCGCCGCCGCGTTCGCCGACTACCCCGCC
ACGCGCCACACCGTCGATCCGGACCGCCACATCGAGCGGGTCACCGAGCTGCAAGAACTCTTCCTCACGC
GCGTCGGGCTCGACATCGGCAAGGTGTGGGTCGCGGACGACGGCGCCGCGGTGGCGGTCTGGACCACGCC
GGAGAGCGTCGAAGCGGGGGCGGTGTTCGCCGAGATCGGCCCGCGCATGGCCGAGTTGAGCGGTTCCCGG
CTGGCCGCGCAGCAACAGATGGAAGGCCTCCTGGCGCCGCACCGGCCCAAGGAGCCCGCGTGGTTCCTGG
CCACCGTCGGCGTCTCGCCCGACCACCAGGGCAAGGGTCTGGGCAGCGCCGTCGTGCTCCCCGGAGTGGA
GGCGGCCGAGCGCGCCGGGGTGCCCGCCTTCCTGGAGACATCCGCGCCCCGCAACCTCCCCTTCTACGAG
CGGCTCGGCTTCACCGTCACCGCCGACGTCGAGGTGCCCGAAGGACCGCGCACCTGGTGCATGACCCGCA
AGCCCGGTGCCTGACACGTGCTACGAGATTTCGATTCCACCGCCGCCTTCTATGAAAGGTTGGGCTTCGG
AATCGTTTTCCGGGACGCCGGCTGGATGATCCTCCAGCGCGGGGATCTCATGCTGGAGTTCTTCGCCCAC
CCCAACTTGTTTATTGCAGCTTATAATGGTTACAAATAAAGCAATAGCATCACAAATTTCACAAATAAAG
CATTTTTTTCACTGCATTCTAGTTGTGGTTTGTCCAAACTCATCAATGTATCTTATCATGTCTGTATACC
GTCGACCTCTAGCTAGAGCTTGGCGTAATCATGGTCATTACCAATGCTTAATCAGTGAGGCACCTATCTC
AGCGATCTGTCTATTTCGTTCATCCATAGTTGCCTGACTCCCCGTCGTGTAGATAACTACGATACGGGAG
GGCTTACCATCTGGCCCCAGCGCTGCGATGATACCGCGAGAACCACGCTCACCGGCTCCGGATTTATCAG
CAATAAACCAGCCAGCCGGAAGGGCCGAGCGCAGAAGTGGTCCTGCAACTTTATCCGCCTCCATCCAGTC
TATTAATTGTTGCCGGGAAGCTAGAGTAAGTAGTTCGCCAGTTAATAGTTTGCGCAACGTTGTTGCCATC
GCTACAGGCATCGTGGTGTCACGCTCGTCGTTTGGTATGGCTTCATTCAGCTCCGGTTCCCAACGATCAA
GGCGAGTTACATGATCCCCCATGTTGTGCAAAAAAGCGGTTAGCTCCTTCGGTCCTCCGATCGTTGTCAG
AAGTAAGTTGGCCGCAGTGTTATCACTCATGGTTATGGCAGCACTGCATAATTCTCTTACTGTCATGCCA
TCCGTAAGATGCTTTTCTGTGACTGGTGAGTACTCAACCAAGTCATTCTGAGAATAGTGTATGCGGCGAC
CGAGTTGCTCTTGCCCGGCGTCAATACGGGATAATACCGCGCCACATAGCAGAACTTTAAAAGTGCTCAT
CATTGGAAAACGTTCTTCGGGGCGAAAACTCTCAAGGATCTTACCGCTGTTGAGATCCAGTTCGATGTAA
CCCACTCGTGCACCCAACTGATCTTCAGCATCTTTTACTTTCACCAGCGTTTCTGGGTGAGCAAAAACAG
GAAGGCAAAATGCCGCAAAAAAGGGAATAAGGGCGACACGGAAATGTTGAATACTCATATTCTTCCTT
