>Addgene plasmid #157182 | pD649-HAsp-SLAMF6-COMP5AP-AviTag-9xHis | depositor partial sequence | sequence record 303474 | insert (extracellular domain)
CAATCTTCTCTGACCCCTCTGATGGTTAACGGCATCCTGGGCGAGTCTGTGACCCTGCCTCTTGAATTTC
CTGCCGGCGAGAAAGTGAACTTCATCACCTGGCTGTTCAACGAGACAAGCCTGGCCTTCATCGTGCCCCA
CGAGACAAAGTCTCCCGAGATCCACGTGACAAACCCCAAGCAGGGCAAGAGACTGAACTTCACCCAGAGC
TACAGCCTGCAGCTGAGCAACCTGAAGATGGAAGATACCGGCAGCTACAGAGCCCAGATCAGCACCAAGA
CAAGCGCCAAGCTGAGCAGCTACACCCTGAGAATCCTGCGGCAGCTGCGGAACATCCAAGTGACCAATCA
CAGCCAGCTGTTCCAGAACATGACCTGCGAGCTGCACCTGACCTGTAGCGTGGAAGATGCCGACGACAAC
GTGTCCTTCAGATGGGAAGCCCTGGGCAACACACTGAGCAGCCAGCCTAATCTGACCGTGTCTTGGGACC
CCAGAATCAGCAGCGAGCAGGACTACACCTGTATCGCCGAGAACGCCGTGTCCAACCTGAGCTTTTCTGT
GTCTGCCCAGAAACTGTGCGAGGACGTGAAGATCCAGTACACCGACACCAAGATG
